>Addgene plasmid #22133 | Luc-pSUPER-Retro-GFP/Neo | addgene partial sequence | sequence record 28047 | 22133 with MSCV-rev
CCCGGTAGAATTCGAACGCTGACGTCATCAACCCGCTCCAAGGAATCGCGGGCCCAGTGTCACTAGGCGG
GAACACCCAGCGCGCGTGCGCCCTGGCAGGAAGATGGCTGTGAGGGACAGGGGAGTGGCGCCCTGCAATA
TTTGCATGTCGCTATGTGTTCTGGGAAATCACCATAAACGTGAAATGTCTTTGGATTTGGGAATCTTATA
AGTTCTGTATGAGACCACAGATCCCCCGTACGCGGAATACTTCGATTCAAGAGATCGAAGTATTCCGCGT
ACGTTTTTAAGCTTATCGATACCGTCGACCTCGAGAGATCGATCTAATTCCGGCGCCTAGAGAAGGAGTG
AGGGCTGGATAAAGGGAGGATCGAGGCGGGGTCGAACGAGGAGGTTCAAGGGGGAGAGACGGGGCGGATG
GAGGAAGAGGAGGCGGAGGCTNNNNNNGTACAAAGGGCTTGACCCAGGGAGGGGGGTCAAAAGCCAAGGC
TTCCCAGGTCACGATGTAGGGGACCTGGTCTGGGTGTCCATGCGGGCCAGGTGAAAAGACCTTGATCTTA
ACCTGGGTGATGAGGTCTCGGTTAAAGGTGCCGTCTCGCGGCCATCCGACGTTAAAGGTTGGCCATTCTG
CAGAGCAGAAGGTAACCCAACGTCTCTTCTTGACATCTACCGACTGG
