>Addgene plasmid #22133 | Luc-pSUPER-Retro-GFP/Neo | addgene partial sequence | sequence record 28048 | 22133 with MSCV-rev
CGCCTCCCCTACCCGGTAGAATTCGAACGCTGACGTCATCAACCCGCTCCAAGGAATCGCGGGCCCAGTG
TCACTAGGCGGGAACACCCAGCGCGCGTGCGCCCTGGCAGGAAGATGGCTGTGAGGGACAGGGGAGTGGC
GCCCTGCAATATTTGCATGTCGCTATGTGTTCTGGGAAATCACCATAAACGTGAAATGTCTTTGGATTTG
GGAATCTTATAAGTTCTGTATGAGACCACAGATCCCCCGTACGCGGAA
