[The description below was written by a language model from this plasmid's Addgene catalogue record.]
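Description:
Luc-pSUPER-Retro-GFP/Neo is a retroviral RNAi vector built on the commercial pSUPER_Retro-GFP/Neo backbone (about 7.4 kb without insert), designed to deliver a short hairpin RNA into mammalian cells. It is propagated in standard E. coli cloning strains as a high-copy plasmid under ampicillin selection. In mammalian cells, stably transduced or transfected populations are selected with G418 through the neomycin resistance marker. As the backbone name indicates, a GFP reporter is also present, allowing modified cells to be identified or sorted by fluorescence. No feature table accompanies the record, so the exact arrangement of the LTRs, packaging signal, reporter and marker cassette is not documented here.

The payload is a 58 bp synthetic oligonucleotide encoding an shRNA directed against luciferase mRNA. It was inserted by restriction cloning between BglII and HindIII sites, with the BglII site destroyed and the HindIII site retained. The hairpin design comprises a sense target stretch, a short loop, the antisense stretch and a terminal run of thymidines that acts as a Pol III terminator. The record does not name the promoter driving the hairpin, although pSUPER-family vectors generally use the Pol III H1 promoter for this purpose. After transcription, the hairpin is processed by the cellular RNAi machinery into an siRNA.

Because luciferase is not an endogenous mammalian gene, a construct of this type typically serves as a non-targeting negative control alongside gene-specific shRNA vectors, or as a tool to silence a luciferase reporter. The record does not state its use explicitly, but it was deposited with a study of hypoxia-inducible factor and VHL mutations in kidney cancer.
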