Addgene plasmid #22133: Luc-pSUPER-Retro-GFP/Neo
Depositing lab: William Kaelin. Depositing organization: Dana-Farber Cancer Institute. Publication: Hypoxia-inducible factor linked to differential kidney cancer risk seen with type 2A and type 2B VHL mutations. Li L, Zhang L, Zhang X, Yan Q, Minamishima YA, Olumi AF, Mao M, Bartz S, Kaelin WG. Mol Cell Biol. 2007 Aug . 27(15):5381-92. 10.1128/MCB.00282-07 PubMed 17526729.
Backbone
  Vector backbone: pSUPER_Retro-GFP/Neo
  Backbone manufacturer: OligoEngine
  Backbone size w/o insert (bp): 7394
  Vector type: Mammalian Expression, Retroviral, RNAi
  Selectable markers: Neomycin (select with G418)
Growth in bacteria
  Bacterial resistance: Ampicillin, 100 μg/mL
  Growth temperature: 37°C
  Growth strain: DH5alpha
  Growth instructions: DH5a or HB101
  Copy number: High Copy
Gene/Insert
  Gene/Insert name: synthethic oligonucleotide
  Insert size (bp): 58
  Mutation: synthethic oligonucleotide encoding shRNA targeting Luciferase mRNA
  Cloning method: Restriction Enzyme; 5′ cloning site Bgl II (destroyed during cloning); 3′ cloning site Hind III (not destroyed)
  Sequencing primers: 5′ MSCV reverse
Terms and licenses: Academic/Nonprofit Terms; Industry Terms: Not Available to Industry
Depositor comments: shRNA oligo sequence is - 5'-GAGATCCCCCGTACGCGGAATACTTCGATTCAAGAGATCGAAGTATTCCGCGTACGTTTTT
How to cite: Luc-pSUPER-Retro-GFP/Neo was a gift from William Kaelin (Addgene plasmid # 22133 ; http://n2t.net/addgene:22133 ; RRID:Addgene_22133)
