LOCUS       Exported 7448 bp ds-DNA circular SYN 12-MAY-2021
DEFINITION  synthetic circular DNA
ACCESSION   .
VERSION     .
KEYWORDS    Luc-pSUPER-Retro-GFP/Neo
SOURCE      synthetic DNA construct
  ORGANISM  synthetic DNA construct
REFERENCE   1 (bases 1 to 7448)
  AUTHORS   Li L, Zhang L, Zhang X, Yan Q, Minamishima YA, Olumi AF, Mao M,
            Bartz S, Kaelin WG
  TITLE     Hypoxia-inducible factor linked to differential kidney cancer risk
            seen with type 2A and type 2B VHL mutations.
  JOURNAL   Mol Cell Biol. 2007 Aug . 27(15):5381-92.
  PUBMED    17526729
REFERENCE   2 (bases 1 to 7448)
  AUTHORS   .
  TITLE     Direct Submission
  JOURNAL   Exported May 12, 2021 from SnapGene Server 1.1.58
            http://www.snapgene.com
FEATURES             Location/Qualifiers
     source          1..7448
                     /organism="synthetic DNA construct"
                     /mol_type="other DNA"
     misc_feature    579..920
                     /label=MESV Psi
                     /note="packaging signal of murine embryonic stem cell
                     virus"
     CDS             987..1403
                     /label=gag (truncated)
                     /note="truncated Moloney murine leukemia virus (MMLV) gag
                     gene lacking the start codon"
     primer_bind     1333..1355
                     /label=pLXSN 5'
                     /note="Murine stem cell virus, forward primer. Also called
                     MSCV"
     primer_bind     1371..1387
                     /label=pBABE 5'
                     /note="Psi packaging signal, forward primer for pBABE
                     vectors"
     primer_bind     1421..1437
                     /label=pBluescriptKS
                     /note="For pBluescript vector"
     primer_bind     1422..1438
                     /label=KS primer
                     /note="common sequencing primer, one of multiple similar
                     variants"
     promoter        complement(1507..1721)
                     /label=H1 promoter
                     /note="human H1 RNA promoter"
     primer_bind     complement(1567..1586)
                     /label=H1
                     /note="Human H1 promoter, forward primer"
     primer_bind     complement(1767..1790)
                     /label=MSCV-rev
                     /note="Murine stem cell virus, reverse primer"
     primer_bind     2168..2187
                     /label=mPGK-F
                     /note="Mouse PGK promoter, forward primer"
     regulatory      2264..2273
                     /regulatory_class="other"
                     /note="vertebrate consensus sequence for strong initiation
                     of translation (Kozak, 1987)"
     CDS             2270..2986
                     /codon_start=1
                     /product="enhanced GFP"
                     /label=EGFP
                     /translation="MVSKGEELFTGVVPILVELDGDVNGHKFSVSGEGEGDATYGKLTL
                     KFICTTGKLPVPWPTLVTTLTYGVQCFSRYPDHMKQHDFFKSAMPEGYVQERTIFFKDD
                     GNYKTRAEVKFEGDTLVNRIELKGIDFKEDGNILGHKLEYNYNSHNVYIMADKQKNGIK
                     VNFKIRHNIEDGSVQLADHYQQNTPIGDGPVLLPDNHYLSTQSALSKDPNEKRDHMVLL
                     EFVTAAGITLGMDELYK"
     CDS             2270..2986
                     /codon_start=1
                     /product="the original enhanced GFP (Yang et al., 1996)"
                     /label=EGFP
                     /note="mammalian codon-optimized"
                     /translation="MVSKGEELFTGVVPILVELDGDVNGHKFSVSGEGEGDATYGKLTL
                     KFICTTGKLPVPWPTLVTTLTYGVQCFSRYPDHMKQHDFFKSAMPEGYVQERTIFFKDD
                     GNYKTRAEVKFEGDTLVNRIELKGIDFKEDGNILGHKLEYNYNSHNVYIMADKQKNGIK
                     VNFKIRHNIEDGSVQLADHYQQNTPIGDGPVLLPDNHYLSTQSALSKDPNEKRDHMVLL
                     EFVTAAGITLGMDELYK"
     primer_bind     complement(2315..2336)
                     /label=EGFP-N
                     /note="EGFP, reverse primer"
     primer_bind     complement(2576..2595)
                     /label=EXFP-R
                     /note="For distinguishing EGFP variants, reverse primer"
     primer_bind     2923..2944
                     /label=EGFP-C
                     /note="EGFP, forward primer"
     CDS             3050..3844
                     /codon_start=1
                     /gene="aph(3')-II (or nptII)"
                     /product="aminoglycoside phosphotransferase from Tn5"
                     /label=NeoR/KanR
                     /note="confers resistance to neomycin, kanamycin, and G418
                     (Geneticin(R))"
                     /translation="MIEQDGLHAGSPAAWVERLFGYDWAQQTIGCSDAAVFRLSAQGRP
                     VLFVKTDLSGALNELQDEAARLSWLATTGVPCAAVLDVVTEAGRDWLLLGEVPGQDLLS
                     SHLAPAEKVSIMADAMRRLHTLDPATCPFDHQAKHRIERARTRMEAGLVDQDDLDEEHQ
                     GLAPAELFARLKARMPDGEDLVVTHGDACLPNIMVENGRFSGFIDCGRLGVADRYQDIA
                     LATRDIAEELGGEWADRFLVLYGIAAPDSQRIAFYRLLDEFF"
     primer_bind     complement(3104..3123)
                     /label=Neo-R
                     /note="Neomycin resistance gene, reverse primer"
     primer_bind     3714..3733
                     /label=Neo-F
                     /note="Neomycin resistance gene, forward primer"
     polyA_signal    3908..3956
                     /note="synthetic polyadenylation signal"
     protein_bind    4517..4533
                     /label=lac operator
                     /bound_moiety="lac repressor encoded by lacI"
                     /note="The lac repressor binds to the lac operator to
                     inhibit transcription in E. coli. This inhibition can be
                     relieved by adding lactose or
                     isopropyl-beta-D-thiogalactopyranoside (IPTG)."
     promoter        complement(4541..4571)
                     /label=lac promoter
                     /note="promoter for the E. coli lac operon"
     protein_bind    4586..4607
                     /label=CAP binding site
                     /bound_moiety="E. coli catabolite activator protein"
                     /note="CAP binding activates transcription in the presence
                     of cAMP."
     primer_bind     complement(4724..4741)
                     /label=L4440
                     /note="L4440 vector, forward primer"
     rep_origin      complement(4895..5483)
                     /direction=LEFT
                     /label=ori
                     /note="high-copy-number ColE1/pMB1/pBR322/pUC origin of
                     replication"
     primer_bind     complement(4975..4994)
                     /label=pBR322ori-F
                     /note="pBR322 origin, forward primer"
     CDS             complement(5654..6514)
                     /codon_start=1
                     /gene="bla"
                     /product="beta-lactamase"
                     /label=AmpR
                     /note="confers resistance to ampicillin, carbenicillin, and
                     related antibiotics"
                     /translation="MSIQHFRVALIPFFAAFCLPVFAHPETLVKVKDAEDQLGARVGYI
                     ELDLNSGKILESFRPEERFPMMSTFKVLLCGAVLSRIDAGQEQLGRRIHYSQNDLVEYS
                     PVTEKHLTDGMTVRELCSAAITMSDNTAANLLLTTIGGPKELTAFLHNMGDHVTRLDRW
                     EPELNEAIPNDERDTTMPVAMATTLRKLLTGELLTLASRQQLIDWMEADKVAGPLLRSA
                     LPAGWFIADKSGAGERGSRGIIAALGPDGKPSRIVVIYTTGSQATMDERNRQIAEIGAS
                     LIKHW"
     primer_bind     6277..6296
                     /label=Amp-R
                     /note="Ampicillin resistance gene, reverse primer"
     promoter        complement(6515..6619)
                     /gene="bla"
                     /label=AmpR promoter
     primer_bind     6687..6705
                     /label=pBRforEco
                     /note="pBR322 vectors, upsteam of EcoRI site, forward
                     primer"
     primer_bind     complement(6743..6765)
                     /label=pGEX 3'
                     /note="pGEX vectors, reverse primer"
     primer_bind     6865..6884
                     /label=pRS-marker
                     /note="pRS vectors, use to sequence yeast selectable
                     marker"
     primer_bind     7078..7100
                     /label=M13/pUC Forward
                     /note="In lacZ gene"
     primer_bind     7228..7247
                     /label=pBRrevBam
                     /note="pBR322 vectors, tet region, downstream of BamHI,
                     reverse primer"
     LTR             7447..515
                     /label=5' LTR
                     /note="5' long terminal repeat from murine embryonic stem
                     cell virus"
ORIGIN
        1 tgaaagaccc cacctgtagg tttggcaagc tagcttaagt aacgccattt tgcaaggcat
       61 ggaaaataca taactgagaa tagagaagtt cagatcaagg ttaggaacag agagacagca
      121 gaatatgggc caaacaggat atctgtggta agcagttcct gccccggctc agggccaaga
      181 acagatggtc cccagatgcg gtcccgccct cagcagtttc tagagaacca tcagatgttt
      241 ccagggtgcc ccaaggacct gaaatgaccc tgtgccttat ttgaactaac caatcagttc
      301 gcttctcgct tctgttcgcg cgcttctgct ccccgagctc aataaaagag cccacaaccc
      361 ctcactcggc gcgccagtcc tccgatagac tgcgtcgccc gggtacccgt attcccaata
      421 aagcctcttg ctgtttgcat ccgaatcgtg gactcgctga tccttgggag ggtctcctca
      481 gattgattga ctgcccacct cgggggtctt tcatttggag gttccaccga gatttggaga
      541 cccctgccca gggaccaccg acccccccgc cgggaggtaa gctggccagc ggtcgtttcg
      601 tgtctgtctc tgtctttgtg cgtgtttgtg ccggcatcta atgtttgcgc ctgcgtctgt
      661 actagttagc taactagctc tgtatctggc ggacccgtgg tggaactgac gagttctgaa
      721 cacccggccg caaccctggg agacgtccca gggactttgg gggccgtttt tgtggcccga
      781 cctgaggaag ggagtcgatg tggaatccga ccccgtcagg atatgtggtt ctggtaggag
      841 acgagaacct aaaacagttc ccgcctccgt ctgaattttt gctttcggtt tggaaccgaa
      901 gccgcgcgtc ttgtctgctg cagcgctgca gcatcgttct gtgttgtctc tgtctgactg
      961 tgtttctgta tttgtctgaa aattagggcc agactgttac cactccctta agtttgacct
     1021 taggtcactg gaaagatgtc gagcggatcg ctcacaacca gtcggtagat gtcaagaaga
     1081 gacgttgggt taccttctgc tctgcagaat ggccaacctt taacgtcgga tggccgcgag
     1141 acggcacctt taaccgagac ctcatcaccc aggttaagat caaggtcttt tcacctggcc
     1201 cgcatggaca cccagaccag gtcccctaca tcgtgacctg ggaagccttg gcttttgacc
     1261 cccctccctg ggtcaagccc tttgtacacc ctaagcctcc gcctcctctt cctccatccg
     1321 ccccgtctct cccccttgaa cctcctcgtt cgaccccgcc tcgatcctcc ctttatccag
     1381 ccctcactcc ttctctaggc gccggaatta gatcgatctc tcgaggtcga cggtatcgat
     1441 aagcttaaaa acgtacgcgg aatacttcga tctcttgaat cgaagtattc cgcgtacggg
     1501 ggatctgtgg tctcatacag aacttataag attcccaaat ccaaagacat ttcacgttta
     1561 tggtgatttc ccagaacaca tagcgacatg caaatattgc agggcgccac tcccctgtcc
     1621 ctcacagcca tcttcctgcc agggcgcacg cgcgctgggt gttcccgcct agtgacactg
     1681 ggcccgcgat tccttggagc gggttgatga cgtcagcgtt cgaattctac cgggtagggg
     1741 aggcgctttt cccaaggcag tctggagcat gcgctttagc agccccgctg ggcacttggc
     1801 gctacacaag tggcctctgg cctcgcacac attccacatc caccggccgg taggcgccaa
     1861 ccggctccgt tctttggtgg ccccttcgcg ccaccttcta ctcctcccct agtcaggaag
     1921 ttcccccccg ccccgcagct cgcgtcgtgc aggacgtgac aaatggaagt agcacgtctc
     1981 actagtctcg tgcagatgga cagcaccgct gagcaatgga agcgggtagg cctttggggc
     2041 agcggccaat agcagctttg ctccttcgct ttctgggctc agaggctggg aaggggtggg
     2101 tccgggggcg ggctcagggg cgggctcagg ggcggggcgg gcgcccgaag gtcctccgga
     2161 ggcccggcat tctgcacgct tcaaaagcgc acgtctgccg cgctgttctc ctcttcctca
     2221 tctccgggcc tttcgacctg cagcccaagc tagcttaccg gtcgccacca tggtgagcaa
     2281 gggcgaggag ctgttcaccg gggtggtgcc catcctggtc gagctggacg gcgacgtaaa
     2341 cggccacaag ttcagcgtgt ccggcgaggg cgagggcgat gccacctacg gcaagctgac
     2401 cctgaagttc atctgcacca ccggcaagct gcccgtgccc tggcccaccc tcgtgaccac
     2461 cctgacctac ggcgtgcagt gcttcagccg ctaccccgac cacatgaagc agcacgactt
     2521 cttcaagtcc gccatgcccg aaggctacgt ccaggagcgc accatcttct tcaaggacga
     2581 cggcaactac aagacccgcg ccgaggtgaa gttcgagggc gacaccctgg tgaaccgcat
     2641 cgagctgaag ggcatcgact tcaaggagga cggcaacatc ctggggcaca agctggagta
     2701 caactacaac agccacaacg tctatatcat ggccgacaag cagaagaacg gcatcaaggt
     2761 gaacttcaag atccgccaca acatcgagga cggcagcgtg cagctcgccg accactacca
     2821 gcagaacacc cccatcggcg acggccccgt gctgctgccc gacaaccact acctgagcac
     2881 ccagtccgcc ctgagcaaag accccaacga gaagcgcgat cacatggtcc tgctggagtt
     2941 cgtgaccgcc gccgggatca ctctcggcat ggacgagctg tacaagtccg gactcagatc
     3001 agcttgattc ttctgacaca acagtctcga acttaaggct agagccacca tgattgaaca
     3061 agatggattg cacgcaggtt ctccggccgc ttgggtggag aggctattcg gctatgactg
     3121 ggcacaacag acaatcggct gctctgatgc cgccgtgttc cggctgtcag cgcaggggcg
     3181 cccggttctt tttgtcaaga ccgacctgtc cggtgccctg aatgaactgc aggacgaggc
     3241 agcgcggcta tcgtggctgg ccacgacggg cgttccttgc gcagctgtgc tcgacgttgt
     3301 cactgaagcg ggaagggact ggctgctatt gggcgaagtg ccggggcagg atctcctgtc
     3361 atctcacctt gctcctgccg agaaagtatc catcatggct gatgcaatgc ggcggctgca
     3421 tacgcttgat ccggctacct gcccattcga ccaccaagcg aaacatcgca tcgagcgagc
     3481 acgtactcgg atggaagccg gtcttgtcga tcaggatgat ctggacgaag agcatcaggg
     3541 gctcgcgcca gccgaactgt tcgccaggct caaggcgcgc atgcccgacg gcgaggatct
     3601 cgtcgtgacc catggcgatg cctgcttgcc gaatatcatg gtggaaaatg gccgcttttc
     3661 tggattcatc gactgtggcc ggctgggtgt ggcggaccgc tatcaggaca tagcgttggc
     3721 tacccgtgat attgctgaag agcttggcgg cgaatgggct gaccgcttcc tcgtgcttta
     3781 cggtatcgcc gctcccgatt cgcagcgcat cgccttctat cgccttcttg acgagttctt
     3841 ctgagcggga ctctggggtt cgaaatgacc gaccaagcga cgcccaacct gccatcacga
     3901 tggccgcaat aaaatatctt tattttcatt acatctgtgt gttggttttt tgtgtgaatc
     3961 gatagcgata aggatcgggg atgcatcgat aaaataaaag attttattta gtctccagaa
     4021 aaagggggga atgaaagacc ccacctgtag gtttggcaag ctagagaacc atcagatgtt
     4081 tccagggtgc cccaaggacc tgaaatgacc ctgtgcctta tttgaactaa ccaatcagtt
     4141 cgcttctcgc ttctgttcgc gcgcttctgc tccccgagct caataaaaga gcccacaacc
     4201 cctcactcgg cgcgccagtc ctccgataga ctgcgtcgcc cgggtacccg tgtatccaat
     4261 aaaccctctt gcagttgcat ccgacttgtg gtctcgctgt tccttgggag ggtctcctct
     4321 gagtgattga ctacccgtca gcgggggtct ttcatgggta acagtttctt gaagttggag
     4381 aacaacattc tgagggtagg agtcgaatat taagtaatcc tgactcaatt agccactgtt
     4441 ttgaatccac atactccaat actcctgaaa tagttcatta tggacagcgc agaaagagct
     4501 ggggagaatt gtgaaattgt tatccgctca caattccaca caacatacga gccggaagca
     4561 taaagtgtaa agcctggggt gcctaatgag tgagctaact cacattaatt gcgttgcgct
     4621 cactgcccgc tttccagtcg ggaaacctgt cgtgccagct gcattaatga atcggccaac
     4681 gcgcggggag aggcggtttg cgtattgggc gctcttccgc ttcctcgctc actgactcgc
     4741 tgcgctcggt cgttcggctg cggcgagcgg tatcagctca ctcaaaggcg gtaatacggt
     4801 tatccacaga atcaggggat aacgcaggaa agaacatgtg agcaaaaggc cagcaaaagg
     4861 ccaggaaccg taaaaaggcc gcgttgctgg cgtttttcca taggctccgc ccccctgacg
     4921 agcatcacaa aaatcgacgc tcaagtcaga ggtggcgaaa cccgacagga ctataaagat
     4981 accaggcgtt tccccctgga agctccctcg tgcgctctcc tgttccgacc ctgccgctta
     5041 ccggatacct gtccgccttt ctcccttcgg gaagcgtggc gctttctcat agctcacgct
     5101 gtaggtatct cagttcggtg taggtcgttc gctccaagct gggctgtgtg cacgaacccc
     5161 ccgttcagcc cgaccgctgc gccttatccg gtaactatcg tcttgagtcc aacccggtaa
     5221 gacacgactt atcgccactg gcagcagcca ctggtaacag gattagcaga gcgaggtatg
     5281 taggcggtgc tacagagttc ttgaagtggt ggcctaacta cggctacact agaagaacag
     5341 tatttggtat ctgcgctctg ctgaagccag ttaccttcgg aaaaagagtt ggtagctctt
     5401 gatccggcaa acaaaccacc gctggtagcg gtggtttttt tgtttgcaag cagcagatta
     5461 cgcgcagaaa aaaaggatct caagaagatc ctttgatctt ttctacgggg tctgacgctc
     5521 agtggaacga aaactcacgt taagggattt tggtcatgag attatcaaaa aggatcttca
     5581 cctagatcct tttaaattaa aaatgaagtt ttaaatcaat ctaaagtata tatgagtaaa
     5641 cttggtctga cagttaccaa tgcttaatca gtgaggcacc tatctcagcg atctgtctat
     5701 ttcgttcatc catagttgcc tgactccccg tcgtgtagat aactacgata cgggagggct
     5761 taccatctgg ccccagtgct gcaatgatac cgcgagaccc acgctcaccg gctccagatt
     5821 tatcagcaat aaaccagcca gccggaaggg ccgagcgcag aagtggtcct gcaactttat
     5881 ccgcctccat ccagtctatt aattgttgcc gggaagctag agtaagtagt tcgccagtta
     5941 atagtttgcg caacgttgtt gccattgcta caggcatcgt ggtgtcacgc tcgtcgtttg
     6001 gtatggcttc attcagctcc ggttcccaac gatcaaggcg agttacatga tcccccatgt
     6061 tgtgcaaaaa agcggttagc tccttcggtc ctccgatcgt tgtcagaagt aagttggccg
     6121 cagtgttatc actcatggtt atggcagcac tgcataattc tcttactgtc atgccatccg
     6181 taagatgctt ttctgtgact ggtgagtact caaccaagtc attctgagaa tagtgtatgc
     6241 ggcgaccgag ttgctcttgc ccggcgtcaa tacgggataa taccgcgcca catagcagaa
     6301 ctttaaaagt gctcatcatt ggaaaacgtt cttcggggcg aaaactctca aggatcttac
     6361 cgctgttgag atccagttcg atgtaaccca ctcgtgcacc caactgatct tcagcatctt
     6421 ttactttcac cagcgtttct gggtgagcaa aaacaggaag gcaaaatgcc gcaaaaaagg
     6481 gaataagggc gacacggaaa tgttgaatac tcatactctt cctttttcaa tattattgaa
     6541 gcatttatca gggttattgt ctcatgagcg gatacatatt tgaatgtatt tagaaaaata
     6601 aacaaatagg ggttccgcgc acatttcccc gaaaagtgcc acctgacgtc taagaaacca
     6661 ttattatcat gacattaacc tataaaaata ggcgtatcac gaggcccttt cgtctcgcgc
     6721 gtttcggtga tgacggtgaa aacctctgac acatgcagct cccggagacg gtcacagctt
     6781 gtctgtaagc ggatgccggg agcagacaag cccgtcaggg cgcgtcagcg ggtgttggcg
     6841 ggtgtcgggg ctggcttaac tatgcggcat cagagcagat tgtactgaga gtgcaccata
     6901 tgcggtgtga aataccgcac agatgcgtaa ggagaaaata ccgcatcagg cgccattcgc
     6961 cattcaggct gcgcaactgt tgggaagggc gatcggtgcg ggcctcttcg ctattacgcc
     7021 agctggcgaa agggggatgt gctgcaaggc gattaagttg ggtaacgcca gggttttccc
     7081 agtcacgacg ttgtaaaacg acggcgcaag gaatggtgca tgcaaggaga tggcgcccaa
     7141 cagtcccccg gccacggggc ctgccaccat acccacgccg aaacaagcgc tcatgagccc
     7201 gaagtggcga gcccgatctt ccccatcggt gatgtcggcg atataggcgc cagcaaccgc
     7261 acctgtggcg ccggtgatgc cggccacgat gcgtccggcg tagaggcgat tagtccaatt
     7321 tgttaaagac aggatatcag tggtccaggc tctagttttg actcaacaat atcaccagct
     7381 gaagcctata gagtacgagc catagataaa ataaaagatt ttatttagtc tccagaaaaa
     7441 ggggggaa
//
